>Addgene plasmid #115539 | pCHKU37.2-2.2 | depositor full sequence | sequence record 217877 | pCHKU37.2-2.2 sequence 15711 bps
TATCTAAAAATTGCCTTATGATCCGTCTCTCCGGTTACAGCCTGTGTAACTGATTAATCCTGCCTTTCTA
ATCACCATTCTAATGTTTTAATTAAGGGATTTTGTCTTCATTAACGGCTTTCGCTCATAAAAATGTTATG
ACGTTTTGCCCGCAGGCGGGAAACCATCCACTTCACGAGACTGATCTCCTCTGCCGGAACACCGGGCATC
TCCAACTTATAAGTTGGAGAAATAAGAGAATTTCAGATTGAGAGAATGAAAAAAAAAAAAAAAAAAAAGG
CAGAGGAGAGCATAGAAATGGGGTTCACTTTTTGGTAAAGCTATAGCATGCCTATCACATATAAATAGAG
TGCCAGTAGCGACTTTTTTCACACTCGAAATACTCTTACTACTGCTCTCTTGTTGTTTTTATCACTTCTT
GTTTCTTCTTGGTAAATAGAATATCAAGCTACAAAAAGCATACAATCAACTATCAACTATTAACTATATC
GTAATACACAATGGTTGCCCCTCCTCCAGACTGGGTCGCGAAGTTGACGCCCTCCGGGCCGCAGGGCAGT
GAGCTCCTTGCAACGGAGCGTGCGAAGAGTAACATCAACGTTGAGAAGCTGTCCAACTTCATGTTCGGCA
AGGAGGCGCTGGAGAACGAGGCCAAGATCCTGGCTATCCTCCAGTCCGAGAAGGTGTTCGACAAGTCGAA
CAATGCCTTCCTGGGAAGAGTGGAGAAGTTCCCGGTTGCTCTCGCCAGAGCGAAGAAGCTGAGACAGCTG
CAAGTCAAGCACAACTGGAGCACCGAGGACTACAGAATCGCCGATGGCCTGATCTCCGAGCCAGGCCCAT
ACGGGCTTCACGCCTCTATGTTCTTGACTGCTCTCAGGGACCAAGGAACTTCGGAACAACACAAGCTCTT
CCTTGAGCCGGCCGAGAACTACAAGTACATCGGCTGCTACGCCCAGACCGAGTTGGGACACGGCTCCAAC
GTTCGTGGTCTTGAAACCACCGCGACCTGGGACCCTACCGACAAGACCTTCGTCATTCACTCTCCTCATC
TTACCGCCTCCAAGTGGTGGATTGGCTCTTTGGGCCGCACCGCCAACTACGCCGTCGTTATGGCACAGCT
TATTCTCAACGGCAAGTCCTACGGACCACACCCCTTCGTTGTCCCAGTCAGGGACTTGAAGACTCACCAG
CCCCTTGACGGCGTCTACGTCGGAGACATTGGACCAAAATTCGGTTACAACACCATGGATAACGGTTTCC
TCCTCTTCAACAAGGTCAAGGTACCCCACGTCAACATGTTGGCAAAGTACTCCAGCGTCGACCCAAACAC
AAACAAGTATGTCCGCCCAGCAGCTGCGTCGTTGGTTTACGGAACTATGACCTGGGTTCGCTCCACCATT
GTGCTTCAATCCGGCCAGACCCTGGCAAGAGGTGTCACTATCGCCACCAGGTATTGTGCTGTTCGCAGGC
AATTCCAGGACCGCGATGACATCTCCAACGATGTCACCGAGAACCAAGTTCTCAACTACAGCATGGTGCA
ATTCCGTCTTCTCCCTCTCCTCGCTTCCACCTTCGCTCTCCACTTCACTGGCAAGGCCATGATGGAAATG
TACGCACAAAACCAAGAGAGGATGAAGAAGGCTGTTGCCAACACCAGGAGAGGAGCCGGCCCAGAGGAGC
TTCAGTCTGGCAGTGATATGCTTGCTGATCTCCACGCCACTTCTTGTGGACTTAAGGCGCTCGGCAGCAC
CATCGCTGCTGAGGGTCTGGAGGTGTGCAGAAGAGCTTGCGGTGGCCACGGTTACTCCCAGTTCTCTGGT
ATCGGCAGCTTCTACGCCGATTACCTCCCAACCACCACCTGGGAGGGAGACAACTACATGTTGACCCAGC
AAGTCGCACGCTACCTCCTCAAGATTGCCCGCTCCGTCCTCAAGGGCAAGGCACCCGTCAACGACACCGC
CGAGATCTTCCGCACCTACTTGGACGCACAGGACAAGGGCTGCGCCTTCGACATCCTCTCCAACGACGGC
GACATCGTCGCAGCCTTCGCATGGCGCACATCCTACCTCACCTTCGAGGCCCTCAAGCACCGCGACGGCG
AGAAGAAGTCGTGGAACTCCCTCCTCGTCGACTTCTGGCGCCTGTCCACTGCCCACTCGCAGTACCTCGT
CGTCAAGAACTTCTACGACGCCCTGCAGTCCTCGTCGCTCACCTACGAGCTCGACTCCGTCTCCATCACC
ACCATGCACCAGCTCTTCCGCCTCTTCGCCCTCAGCACCCTCGAGAAGGAGGCCGCCGAGTTCTACTCCT
CCTCCGCCCTCACAGTCCGCCAGATCCAGCTCGTCCGCACAAAGTCGGTCATGCAGCTCCTCGCCGACAT
CAGGCCGCACGCCCTGCGCCTGGTTGACGCTTGGCAGTTCCCGGATTGGCAGCTCGACAGCAGTCTGGGC
CGCAAGGATGGTAAGGTCTACGAGGATATGTTCCACAGGGCCAGCCAGCTGAACCCGCTGAACGGTCTGA
CCGTGGACCCATACCCAGAGAGTGATGTGTTGATCAAGAGCGATGAGACGAACCGTGCTTTGCAGGCGAA
GTTGTAGGCGGATCTCTTATGTCTTTACGATTTATAGTTTTCATTATCAAGTATGCCTATATTAGTATAT
AGCATCTTTAGATGACAGTGTTCGAAGTTTCACGAATAAAAGATAATATTCTACTTTTTGCTCCCACCGC
GTTTGCTAGCACGAGTGAACACCATCCCTCGCCTGTGAGTTGTACCCATTCCTCTAAACTGTAGACATGG
TAGCTTCAGCAGTGTTCGTTATGTACGGCATCCTCCAACAAACAGTCGGTTATAGTTTGTCCTGCTCCTC
TGAATCGTCTCCCTCGATATTTCTCATTTTCCTTCGCATGCCAGCATTGAAATGATCGAAGTTCAATGAT
GAAACGGTAATTCTTCTGTCATTTACTCATCTCATCTCATCAAGTTATATAATTCTATACGGATGTAATT
TTTCACTTTTCGTCTTGACGTCCACCCTATAATTTCAATTATTGAACCCTCACGATCCAGTTCTCCAGTG
ACACAGCCTTTATCTGGTCAAACCTTTCTTTCTAATCACCTATGCTGATGCTTAATTAAGGGATTTTTGT
CTCCATCAACGGCATGCGCCCAAAAATGACGTTTTTTTTAACCCATAGACACGAAACTACCCATTTTCCA
CCGGCCTGACCTACCACCGGAACAACGGCCATCTCCAACTTGCAAGTTGGGGAAATTAAGAGCATCGCAG
GTTTAATGGAAGAAAAAAAAAAGGTACAGCACAGCGCAAATGGAGTTAGTTCCCTTATGTCACACACTCA
CACACAGTCGGTCAGATCAAGCATACTGGGTGCGTATAAATAGAGTGGCCATTGCCACCCTGTTTATCTC
AAAATCTGTCTTGTTAGTGGTCTTCTCCCTTTTTCAGGTTACAATTCTCTTGTTTCTACTTAGTATATAA
GTATATCAAGCTATATTAAGCATACTATCAACTGTCAACTCTATCCTCAAAATACAATACAAAATGTCCG
AACCTCAGAGCAATCCCTCTATCGAGTTGAAGAGCGTGGCCCCAGACACTTTCTCATCGGATTCGGAGAG
GGGGTTTGAGCACAATGCGCAATTGAAAAACACTACCGTCAAGCATTTCATTTGGCAAGATGTCACGGTC
ACAGTGCAGGACCGGGCCACAAAGCAGTCCAAGGCAATCTTAGAGAATCTGAATGGAGTTGTCTCAGCTG
GCGAGATGTGTGCTTTGATGGGCCCGAGTGGTTCTGGAAAGACAACTCTGTTGAACTTCCTCGCCAGACG
CGACAACCCTGGAGCTGATGCCACCGGCTTTGCATCTGTAAATGGAAACGCCATATCCCTCAATGAGTTC
AGGAAAATGAGCTCCTACGTGGAACAAGAGGATGCCTTGATTGGGTCTTTGACGGTCAGAGAGACTATGA
ACTTTGCTGCACGCTTGTCAAACTCTGGCCTCACAAAGAAGGATCGTATCATGAGAATCGATGGCTTGAT
TGATTCGTTTGGTCTTCGGAAACAGGAACACACTATCATTGGCACGCCAATTCGTCAGGGGATTAGCGGT
GGGCAGAAACGCCGTGTCAGTGTAGCAAGCCAGTTGATTACGGCGCCAAAGATCTTATTCCTGGATGAAC
CAACAAGCGGCCTCGACTCTGCGGCTAGCTTCGAAGTTGTTTCTTTCATTAAGACCTTGGCCAAGCAAAA
CAATTTGATCGTAATTGCTAGCATACACCAGCCGTCCACGCAGACGTTCTCACTATTCGATAAGCTGCTC
CTCCTGTCAGAGGGTAAACCGCACTATTTTGGAGCTGTGGACGATGTGGTTCCATACTATCTGGAGATCG
ACTACCCGGTGCCATTGCATATGAACCCCGCCGAACATGCATTAGAATTGACCAACAAGGATTTTGGATC
GGGCCTGGTCGAGGCAGAAGAAGATTTATCCAAGCTCCAGTCAGCCTGGTCTTCTAATCCACGTGCCAAA
GCGATTGCCAGCCAGATCAACTCCTATCTCATCACTGCCAGCGAGGGCCAAACACATAATTCGAAGACCG
GCTCTCATGCAAACTTTGCCGCGGTCACATTGACCCTCGTTCATCGCTCTTTTATCAAGTCGTACCGCGA
TGTCGTGGCATACGGAATTCGCCTAGCAATGTACAGCTGTCTTGCTATCATGAGCGGGACGGTTTGGCTA
CGCCTAAGCCCTTCCCAGACGTCCATTCAACCTTTCATCAACGCCATATTTTTCGGAGCTTCGTTTTTAT
CGTTCATGGCTGTCGCATACGTGCCGTCATTCCTCGAAGACAGGTTAACTTTTATCAAAGAGCGCTCAAA
CGGCCTCTATGGTGCCGCTGCCTTCACAGTTGCCAATTTCATCATTGGACTCCCATATCTGTTTGGCATT
GCACTCATATTTACGTGCATCTCGTACTGGCTGACCGGCTTCCATAATACCGCCCCTGCTTTCTTCACAT
TCGTCATGTGGGTATTCCTTGACATGGTAGCCGCAGAGAGCTTGGTAGTCCTAATGTCCTCGATCTTTCC
CAACTTCGTCGTCGCCCTCGCTCTCACAGCTTTCGTGAACGGTCTGTGGATGTGCGTTGGCGGCTTCCTG
ATTTCCACGCCTCTCTTGAACGTGTTCTGGAAATACGTGTTCCACTACATCGATTACCAAGCCTATGTCT
TCCAAGGATTGATGGTCAACGAGTTTGCCGACCGCACGTACAACTGTGACCAGGACTGTCACTGCATGTA
CACCACGGAACTGGCCTCACAATGCATGATCTCTGGAAAGGGAGTCTTGGACACGTTTGGGATGTCCACC
GGCCTGACAGGCACGTGGGTTGGGATCTTAATTGGAATTGTAGCAGTGTATAGACTTCTTGGATGGGCTG
TGTTGGCACTCAAGCGTTAAACAAATCGCTCTTAAATATATACCTAAAGAACATTAAAGCTATATTATAA
GCAAAGATACGTAAATTTTGCTTATATTATTATACACATATCATATTTCTATATTTTTAAGATTTGGTTA
TATAATGTACGTAATGCAAAGGAAATAAATTTTATACATTATTGAACAGCGTCCAAGTAACTACATTATG
TGCACTAATAGTTTAGCGTCGTGAAGACTTTATTGTGTCGCGAAAAGTAAAAATTTTAAAAATTAGAGCA
CCTTGAACTTGCGAAAAAGGTTCTCATCAACTGTTTAAAAGGAGGATATCAGGTCCTATTTCTGACAAAC
AATATACAAATTTAGTTTCAAAGATGAATCAGTGCGCGAAGGACATAACTCATTCAATTCAATTCATCAT
TTTTTTTTTATTCTTTTTTTTGATTTCGGTTTCTTTGAAATTTTTTTGATTCGGTAATCTCCGAACAGAA
GGAAGAACGAAGGAAGGAGCACAGACTTAGATTGGTATATATACGCATATGTAGTGTTGAAGAAACATGA
AATTGCCCAGTATTCTTAACCCAACTGCACAGAACAAAAACCTGCAGGAAACGAAGATAAATCATGTCGA
AAGCTACATATAAGGAACGTGCTGCTACTCATCCTAGTCCTGTTGCTGCCAAGCTATTTAATATCATGCA
CGAAAAGCAAACAAACTTGTGTGCTTCATTGGATGTTCGTACCACCAAGGAATTACTGGAGTTAGTTGAA
GCATTAGGTCCCAAAATTTGTTTACTAAAAACACATGTGGATATCTTGACTGATTTTTCCATGGAGGGCA
CAGTTAAGCCGCTAAAGGCATTATCCGCCAAGTACAATTTTTTACTCTTCGAAGACAGAAAATTTGCTGA
CATTGGTAATACAGTCAAATTGCAGTACTCTGCGGGTGTATACAGAATAGCAGAATGGGCAGACATTACG
AATGCACACGGTGTGGTGGGCCCAGGTATTGTTAGCGGTTTGAAGCAGGCGGCAGAAGAAGTAACAAAGG
AACCTAGAGGCCTTTTGATGTTAGCAGAATTGTCATGCAAGGGCTCCCTATCTACTGGAGAATATACTAA
GGGTACTGTTGACATTGCGAAGAGCGACAAAGATTTTGTTATCGGCTTTATTGCTCAAAGAGACATGGGT
GGAAGAGATGAAGGTTACGATTGGTTGATTATGACACCCGGTGTGGGTTTAGATGACAAGGGAGACGCAT
TGGGTCAACAGTATAGAACCGTGGATGATGTGGTCTCTACAGGATCTGACATTATTATTGTTGGAAGAGG
ACTATTTGCAAAGGGAAGGGATGCTAAGGTAGAGGGTGAACGTTACAGAAAAGCAGGCTGGGAAGCATAT
TTGAGAAGATGCGGCCAGCAAAACTAAAAAACTGTATTATAAGTAAATGCATGTATACTAAACTCACAAA
TTAGAGCTTCAATTTAATTATATCAGTTATTACCCTATGCGGTGTGAAATACCGCACAGATGCGTAAGGA
GAAAATACCGCATCAGGATAGGAAAAAACCGAGCTTCCTTTCATCCGGCGCGGCTGTGTTCTACATATCA
CTGAAGCTCCGGGTATTTTAAGTTATACAAGGGAAAGATGCCGGCTAGACTAGCAAGTTTTAGGCTGCTT
AACATTATGGATAGGCGGATAAAGGGCCCAAACAGGATTGTAAAGCTTAGACGCTTCTGGTTGGACAATG
GTACGTTTGTGTATTAAGTAAGGCTTGGCTGGGGATAGCAACATTGGGCAGAGTATAGAAGACCACAAAA
AAAAGGTATATAAGGGCAGAGAAGTCTTTGTAATGTGTGTAACTTCTCTTCCATGTGTAATCAGTATTTC
TACTTACTTCTTAAATATACAGAAGTAAGACAGATAACCAACAGCCTTTCCCAGATATACATATATATCT
TTATTTCAGCTTAAACAATAATTATATTTGTTTAACTCAAAAATAAAAAAAAAAAACCAAACTCACGCAA
CTAATTATTCCATAATAAAATAACAACATGACCGAACCATCGCCCCCGGAGAAAAGTTCGCCACAGTCGC
CTTCTACTGCTGCGCATGTTACTCCAAATGCTTCAAGTGAAGGCGCGATTGTCGACTTCGATGGCGCTGG
TGATCCAGCGAACCCGTTGAACTGGTCGTTTTCAAGAAAAGTGGTTACGAGTGGTCTTTACAGTCTGACA
AGCCTTGGATCTGTGTGGGCAAGCACAGCATACTCCCCTGCCAATAGCAAGGTCGCCGATGAGTTTCATG
TGTCACCAGAAGTAGCTATCATCGGGACGAGCCTTTTACTCTTGGGCTGGGGATTTGGACCGTTACTCTG
GGCGCCGCTGTCAGAAGTTTACGGCCGGAAATGGCCAGTTTTGATCCCATTCTTCATCTCTATTGTGATG
TCATTTGGGACGGCGACGGCAAAGGATATCCAAACGATTCTGATTACTCGGTTCTTCACCGGATTCTTTG
GGGCTGCTCCTATCACATGCACAGGAGGAGTCTATGTTGACATCTGGGATGCATCCCAACGGGGAAATGC
TATTGTTGGGTACACGCTCGCCGTGTGTGGAGGTCCGGCTCTTGGACCCGTCATTGGAGGCGCTATTATT
TACAGCGGCACAAATTGGAGATGGACTGAATATACTACAGGCATATTGCAAGCCTCGATACTTATTCCAG
GAGTAATATTCATCGAAGAATCATACGTACCAATGTTACTCGTCAGAAAGGCACGCAAGCTGAGACAGAA
CACGGGAAACTGGGCACTGCACGCCGAGTGGGAAGAAACCGGTGTTTCCATCAAGGCACTCGCCATAAAG
TTCGGCCTACGACCTCTTCAGATGCTATTGACGCCAATTTGCCTCTCGGTTACCATCTACTCATCATTTA
TATACGGCACATTTTATGCCAGCCTGGCATCGTTCCCCATCATCTTCCAAGAAACGCGAGGCTGGAACGA
GCTCGTCGGGTCGCTTCCGTTCCTCGGAGTGCTTATAGGAATCATTATGGGCGCAGCACTCAGCGCTCTG
AACCAGAAATACTACAACATCGCGTACGAAGCTAACGACTTCAAACCGGTTCCGGAGTCTCGCCTCCCGC
CAATGATGATTGCTTCAGTCGTTTTATCGGGCGGATTGTTCATCATGGGATGGACTTCTTCCCCCGACCT
CCCGTGGATAGCAACTTTAATAGGAGTCACTATGATGGGGTTTGGATACTATACGATTTTTACCAGCGCC
TTGAATTATCTCGTCGATACATTCCAGCGGTGGGGTGCCAGTGCTATAGCCGCAAATACGTTCATGCGAA
GTGTGCTCGCGGCTGCATTCCCGCTTATTGTCCCGCCAATGTTCCGACGTCTCGGAAATGAATGGGCATT
AAGTGTGCTCGCCATCTTCTCGGTGTTTAATATCCCGATTCCGTTCGTCTTTTGGTTTTATGGGCCTCGG
ATCAGAGCGATGGGCAAATACAGCTCGAATATGGGGTAGAGTGCTTTTAACTAAGAATTATTAGTCTTTT
CTGCTTATTTTTTCATCATAGTTTAGAACACTTTATATTAACGAATAGTTTATGAATCTATTTAGGTTTA
AAAATTGATACAGTTTTATAAGTTACTTTTTCAAAGACTCGTGCTGTCTATTGCATAATGCACTGGAAGG
GGAAAAAAAAGGTGCACACGCGTGGCTTTTTCTTGAATTTGCAGTTTGAAAAATAACTACATGGATGATA
AGAAAACATGGAGTACAGTCACTTTGAGAACCTTCAATCAGCTGGTAACGTCTTCGTTAATTGGATACTC
AAAAAAGATGGATAGCATGAATCACAAGATGGAAGGAAATGCGGGCCACGACCACAGTGATATGCATATG
GGAGATGGAGATGATACCTCCATTGGGCCGATGAAGTTAGTCGACGGATAGAAGCGGTTGTCCCCTTTCC
CGGCGAGCCGGCAGTCGGGCCGAGGTTCGGATAAATTTTGTATTGTGTTTTGATTCTGTCATGAGTATTA
CTTATGTTCTCTTTAGGTAACCCCAGGTTAATCAATCACAGTTTCATACCGGCTAGTATTCAAATTATGA
CTTTTCTTCTGCAGTGTCAGCCTTACGACGATTATCTATGAGCTTTGAATATAGTTTGCCGTGATTCGTA
TCTTTAATTGGATAATAAAATGCGAAGGATCGATGACCCTTATTATTATTTTTCTACACTGGCTACCGAT
TTAACTCATCTTCTTGAAAGTATATAAGTAACAGTAAAATATACCGTACTTCTGCTAATGTTATTTGTCC
CTTATTTTTCTTTTCTTGTCTTATGCTATAGTACCTAAGAATAACGACTATTGTTTTGAACTAAACAAAG
TAGTAAAAGCACATAAAAGAATTAAGAAAATGCGGCCCCGGCTCCCATTCGACGATGTTGCTTGGGAACA
AAGTGACAACGTTTACGAAGAATGGCGAACTAAGCTTCTCAAACCAGAAAATCTAACGGAAATCGCTCTT
TTTGTTGCAAAGTATCACCTTGGGACGCCAGTGAAGGTTAGAACGCCTCTTACGGGCGCCTATAATGTGG
CGGTGGTTGTTGATTTTCGCGGAGGTGGTTCGACATTGATTCGCTTTCCCAAACCAGGTAGGCTGATGTT
TCCCGAGGAGAAGGTCAGGAATGAAGTCGCCGTAATGCGGTATATTCAAGCTCATACGTCGATCCCGGTG
CCGTTTATATTGCACTGGGGCACGAAGGAACAGAGTCCTTGTGGTCTAGGGCCGTTTATTATTATGGAAT
ATGTCAATCATGACTGTGATATCAGTGACGCGTTGAATACGCCGGGAATACCATCTGAGGACCGACCAAT
TCTTGATCCTGCTGTAGATGAAGGAAGACTCCGGAAATTATATGGGCAAATGGCAGATGTTCTGCTTCAA
CTATCCATGTTGTCATTCCCTAAAATAGGCTCTCTCACTCAAGACGACGATGAAGATACTTTGACTGTGG
CCGCAAGACCATTGACGGCAAATATGAACGAGGTCGTACAGCTCGGGACATTGCCACGTTCAAAGCTACC
TGATAAAAGTGCAGCCTTTGAGGCTTCTTCGTCATACCTGACTACACTAGCCAATATGCACCTTCGCCAC
TTAACCTACCAGCGAAACGACGCGATTGTCAGCGCGAGCGACTGCTGCCAAAAATATATCGCAAGATACC
TCTTCCGAAAGCTTTCCGTTGAAGGCAAGCTGTCACGTCCTGAGCACAATTTCGGGCCTTTTAAACTCTG
GTGCGATGATCTGCGCCCAGCTAATATGCTAATTAATTCCAACCTCGAGTTGGTTTCCATTATTGACAGG
GAATTTGCATATGCTGCTCCCGTGGAGTTCTCACATGCGCCCCCTTGGTGGCTCCTAATAGAACAGCCAG
AGCACTGGTCGGAAGGACTTTACGCATGGGCTACTGCTTATGAACCTCGGCTTCAAACTTTCTTGGCCGT
TCTTCGCGAGCGTGAAGATGTCCTCATAGACGAGGGAAGACTTAAAGACCAGGAGAGACTCTCGTTGCCT
ATGCGGGAGAGCTGGGACAGTGGTGATTTCTGGGTCGTATATGCTGCTCGCAAGGGCTTTGCATTTGATG
CGGTATTCTGGAAGTATCTGGATGCACGCTTCTTTGGGGCTGTGGATGGAGTGGAAGGGGATGAGTGGGA
AAGGAGAGCCGAGTTGCTGGACAAGGAGGAACTTATGGAAATTGACAGCTTTGTCGATCAAAAAGTGGTT
GAAATGAAAACCCGAGCCTTAGCATGGGAACCCGAAGAACATCTTGGATAAGGAGATTGATAAGACTTTT
CTAGTTGCATATCTTTTATATTTAAATCTTATCTATTAGTTAATTTTTTGTAATTTATCCTTATATATAG
TCTGGTTATTCTAAAATATCATTTCAGTATCTAAAAATTCCCCTCTTTTTTCAGTTATATCTTAACAGGC
GACAGTCCAAATGTTGATTTATCCCAGTCCGATTCATCAGGGTTGTGAAGCATTTTGTCAATGGTCGAAA
TCACATCAGTAATAGTGCCTCTTACTTGCCTCATAGAATTTCTTTCTCTTAACGTCACCGTTTGGTCTTT
TATAGTTTCGAAATCTATGGTGATACCAAATGGTGTTCCCAATTCATCGTTACGGGCGTATTTTTTACCA
ATTGAAGTATTGGAATCGTCAATTTTAAAGTATATCTCTCTTTTACGTAAAGCCTGCGAGATCCTCTTAA
GTATAGCGGGGAAGCCATCGTTATTCGATATTGTCGTAACAAATACTTTGATCGGCGCTATGCGGCCGCC
ACCGCGGTGGAGCTCCAGCTTTTGTTCCCTTTAGTGAGGGTTAATTGCGCGCTTGGCGAGACTCAAACAA
GATATATTTTGCCCGCCTTACAGACGAAACTAGTTGGAGGTTATGGAGCATACTATCACGTGGGCGGCCA
CTGGTGAGTTACTACACCCCAGGGGCAACGTTGATGCTCCTAAAAAACTCTGGCTGGACGCAAGCCGTAA
CACCCGTGTCACTTCATAATCGTTTGCAATTCAGGGCTTGATCTACACATTACCCTGTTATCCCTATTAA
TTAATACGGTTATCCACAGAATCAGGGGATAACGCAGGAAAGAACATGTGAGCAAAAGGCCAGCAAAAGG
CCAGGAACCGTAAAAAGGCCGCGTTGCTGGCGTTTTTCCATAGGCTCCGCCCCCCTGACGAGCATCACAA
AAATCGACGCTCAAGTCAGAGGTGGCGAAACCCGACAGGACTATAAAGATACCAGGCGTTTCCCCCTGGA
AGCTCCCTCGTGCGCTCTCCTGTTCCGACCCTGCCGCTTACCGGATACCTGTCCGCCTTTCTCCCTTCGG
GAAGCGTGGCGCTTTCTCATAGCTCACGCTGTAGGTATCTCAGTTCGGTGTAGGTCGTTCGCTCCAAGCT
GGGCTGTGTGCACGAACCCCCCGTTCAGCCCGACCGCTGCGCCTTATCCGGTAACTATCGTCTTGAGTCC
AACCCGGTAAGACACGACTTATCGCCACTGGCAGCAGCCACTGGTAACAGGATTAGCAGAGCGAGGTATG
TAGGCGGTGCTACAGAGTTCTTGAAGTGGTGGCCTAACTACGGCTACACTAGAAGGACAGTATTTGGTAT
CTGCGCTCTGCTGAAGCCAGTTACCTTCGGAAAAAGAGTTGGTAGCTCTTGATCCGGCAAACAAACCACC
GCTGGTAGCGGTGGTTTTTTTGTTTGCAAGCAGCAGATTACGCGCAGAAAAAAAGGATCTCAAGAAGATC
CTTTGATCTTTTCTACGGGGTCTGACGCTCAGTGGAACGAAAACTCACGTTAAGGGATTTTGGTCATGAG
ATTATCAAAAAGGATCTTCACCTAGATCCTTTTAAATTAAAAATGAAGTTTTAAATCAATCTAAAGTATA
TATGAGTAAACTTGGTCTGACAGTTACCAATGCTTAATCAGTGAGGCACCTATCTCAGCGATCTGTCTAT
TTCGTTCATCCATAGTTGCCTGACTCCCCGTCGTGTAGATAACTACGATACGGGAGGGCTTACCATCTGG
CCCCAGTGCTGCAATGATACCGCGAGACCCACGCTCACCGGCTCCAGATTTATCAGCAATAAACCAGCCA
GCCGGAAGGGCCGAGCGCAGAAGTGGTCCTGCAACTTTATCCGCCTCCATCCAGTCTATTAATTGTTGCC
GGGAAGCTAGAGTAAGTAGTTCGCCAGTTAATAGTTTGCGCAACGTTGTTGCCATTGCTACAGGCATCGT
GGTGTCACGCTCGTCGTTTGGTATGGCTTCATTCAGCTCCGGTTCCCAACGATCAAGGCGAGTTACATGA
TCCCCCATGTTGTGCAAAAAAGCGGTTAGCTCCTTCGGTCCTCCGATCGTTGTCAGAAGTAAGTTGGCCG
CAGTGTTATCACTCATGGTTATGGCAGCACTGCATAATTCTCTTACTGTCATGCCATCCGTAAGATGCTT
TTCTGTGACTGGTGAGTACTCAACCAAGTCATTCTGAGAATAGTGTATGCGGCGACCGAGTTGCTCTTGC
CCGGCGTCAATACGGGATAATACCGCGCCACATAGCAGAACTTTAAAAGTGCTCATCATTGGAAAACGTT
CTTCGGGGCGAAAACTCTCAAGGATCTTACCGCTGTTGAGATCCAGTTCGATGTAACCCACTCGTGCACC
CAACTGATCTTCAGCATCTTTTACTTTCACCAGCGTTTCTGGGTGAGCAAAAACAGGAAGGCAAAATGCC
GCAAAAAAGGGAATAAGGGCGACACGGAAATGTTGAATACTCATACTCTTCCTTTTTCAATATTATTGAA
GCATTTATCAGGGTTATTGTCTCATGAGCGGATACATATTTGAATGTATTTAGAAAAATAAACAAATAGG
GGTTCCGCGCACATTTCCCCGAAAAGTGCCACCTGAACGAAGCATCTGTGCTTCATTTTGTAGAACAAAA
ATGCAACGCGAGAGCGCTAATTTTTCAAACAAAGAATCTGAGCTGCATTTTTACAGAACAGAAATGCAAC
GCGAAAGCGCTATTTTACCAACGAAGAATCTGTGCTTCATTTTTGTAAAACAAAAATGCAACGCGAGAGC
GCTAATTTTTCAAACAAAGAATCTGAGCTGCATTTTTACAGAACAGAAATGCAACGCGAGAGCGCTATTT
TACCAACAAAGAATCTATACTTCTTTTTTGTTCTACAAAAATGCATCCCGAGAGCGCTATTTTTCTAACA
AAGCATCTTAGATTACTTTTTTTCTCCTTTGTGCGCTCTATAATGCAGTCTCTTGATAACTTTTTGCACT
GTAGGTCCGTTAAGGTTAGAAGAAGGCTACTTTGGTGTCTATTTTCTCTTCCATAAAAAAAGCCTGACTC
CACTTCCCGCGTTTACTGATTACTAGCGAAGCTGCGGGTGCATTTTTTCAAGATAAAGGCATCCCCGATT
ATATTCTATACCGATGTGGATTGCGCATACTTTGTGAACAGAAAGTGATAGCGTTGATGATTCTTCATTG
GTCAGAAAATTATGAACGGTTTCTTCTATTTTGTCTCTATATACTACGTATAGGAAATGTTTACATTTTC
GTATTGTTTTCGATTCACTCTATGAATAGTTCTTACTACAATTTTTTTGTCTAAAGAGTAATACTAGAGA
TAAACATAAAAAATGTAGAGGTCGAGTTTAGATGCAAGTTCAAGGAGCGAAAGGTGGATGGGTAGGTTAT
ATAGGGATATAGCACAGAGATATATAGCAAAGAGATACTTTTGAGCAATGTTTGTGGAAGCGGTATTCGC
AATATTTTAGTAGCTCGTTACAGTCCGGTGCGTTTTTGGTTTTTTGAAAGTGCGTCTTCAGAGCGCTTTT
GGTTTTCAAAAGCGCTCTGAAGTTCCTATACTTTCTAGAGAATAGGAACTTCGGAATAGGAACTTCAAAG
CGTTTCCGAAAACGAGCGCTTCCGAAAATGCAACGCGAGCTGCGCACATACAGCTCACTGTTCACGTCGC
ACCTATATCTGCGTGTTGCCTGTATATATATATACATGAGAAGAACGGCATAGTGCGTGTTTATGCTTAA
ATGCGTACTTATATGCGTCTATTTATGTAGGATGAAAGGTAGTCTAGTACCTCCTGTGATATTATCCCAT
TCCATGCGGGGTATCGTATGCTTCCTTCAGCACTACCCTTTAGCTGTTCTATATGCTGCCACTCCTCAAT
TGGATTAGTCTCATCCTTCAATGCTATCATTTCCTTTGATATTGGATCATACTAAGAAACCATTATTATC
ATGACATTAACCTATAAAAATAGGCGTATCACGAGGCCCTTTCGTCTCGCGCGTTTCGGTGATGACGGTG
AAAACCTCGGCGCGCCATTACCCTGTTATCCCTAATATACAACGCAAAGAAGCTGGAAAATTGGCGAGGG
AATCCTGTTTCTGTCTATCCAAGAATGGGCATGAGGTGGCAACCGTCGTGCTAGCGTACAGGGTGCACTT
TGTAACCATTTGGGACACCGGACACTCGCTGTTTTCGAAATTACCCTTTAAGCGCGGGTATTGAACCAGG
CTTATGCCCAAGATCGTAGCAAGCATTTAAATGACGGTATCGATAAGCTTGATATCGAATTCCTGCAGCC
CGGGGGATCCACTAGTTCTAGAGTTAATTAA
Features (pLannotate 1.2.2; 15 found; start..end, strand, type, name):
   2598..2897    +  terminator     ADH2 terminator: transcription terminator for the S. cerevisiae alcohol dehydrogenase 2 (ADH2) gene
   5868..6083    +  promoter       URA3 promoter: S. cerevisiae URA3
   6084..6887    +  CDS            URA3: orotidine-5'-phosphate decarboxylase, required for uracil biosynthesis; S. cerevisiae URA3; yeast auxotrophic marker, counterselectable with 5-fluoroorotic acid (5-FOA)
   6966..7017    +  misc_feature   bom (fragment): basis of mobility region from pBR322
   7602..8984    +  CDS            bik6: BIK6_GIBF5 - Experimental evidence at transcript level: Swiss-Prot protein existence level 2. Efflux pump; part of the gene cluster that mediates the biosynthesis of bikaverin, a red pigment also considered as a mycotoxin (PubMed:19400779). From Gibberella fujikuroi (strain CBS 195.34 / IMI 58289 / NRRL A-6831) (Bakanae and foot rot disease fungus) (Fusarium fujikuroi).
   9231..9398    +  CDS            CTR2 (fragment): CTR2_YEAST - Experimental evidence at protein level: Swiss-Prot protein existence level 1. Provides bioavailable copper via mobilization of vacuolar copper stores and export to the cytoplasm. From Saccharomyces cerevisiae (strain ATCC 204508 / S288c) (Baker's yeast).
  11468..11824   -  CDS            GRS2 (fragment): SYG2_YEAST - Experimental evidence at protein level: Swiss-Prot protein existence level 1. Catalyzes the ATP-dependent ligation of glycine to the 3'-end of its cognate tRNA, via the formation of an aminoacyl-adenylate intermediate (Gly-AMP) (PubMed:23816885). Also produces diadenosine tetraphosphate (Ap4A), a universal pleiotropic signaling molecule needed for cell regulation pathways, by direct condensation of 2 ATPs. Thereby, may play a special role in Ap4A homeostasis (By similarity). From Saccharomyces cerevisiae (strain ATCC 204508 / S288c) (Baker's yeast).
  11822..11845   -  misc_feature   MCS (fragment): pBluescript multiple cloning site
  11858..11876   -  promoter       T3 promoter: promoter for bacteriophage T3 RNA polymerase
  12215..12803   -  rep_origin     ori: high-copy-number ColE1/pMB1/pBR322/pUC origin of replication
  12974..13834   -  CDS            AmpR: β-lactamase; bla; confers resistance to ampicillin, carbenicillin, and related antibiotics
  13835..13939   -  promoter       AmpR promoter: bla
  13966..15308   -  rep_origin     2μ ori: yeast 2μ plasmid origin of replication
  15376..15408   +  CDS            rop (fragment): Rop protein, which maintains plasmids at low copy number; rop
  15643..15703   -  misc_feature   MCS (fragment): pBluescript multiple cloning site
