>Addgene plasmid #115539 | pCHKU37.2-2.2 | addgene full sequence | sequence record 224081 | Addgene NGS Result
ACAATGGTTGCCCCTCCTCCAGACTGGGTCGCGAAGTTGACGCCCTCCGGGCCGCAGGGCAGTGAGCTCC
TTGCAACGGAGCGTGCGAAGAGTAACATCAACGTTGAGAAGCTGTCCAACTTCATGTTCGGCAAGGAGGC
GCTGGAGAACGAGGCCAAGATCCTGGCTATCCTCCAGTCCGAGAAGGTGTTCGACAAGTCGAACAATGCC
TTCCTGGGAAGAGTGGAGAAGTTCCCGGTTGCTCTCGCCAGAGCGAAGAAGCTGAGACAGCTGCAAGTCA
AGCACAACTGGAGCACCGAGGACTACAGAATCGCCGATGGCCTGATCTCCGAGCCAGGCCCATACGGGCT
TCACGCCTCTATGTTCTTGACTGCTCTCAGGGACCAAGGAACTTCGGAACAACACAAGCTCTTCCTTGAG
CCGGCCGAGAACTACAAGTACATCGGCTGCTACGCCCAGACCGAGTTGGGACACGGCTCCAACGTTCGTG
GTCTTGAAACCACCGCGACCTGGGACCCTACCGACAAGACCTTCGTCATTCACTCTCCTCATCTTACCGC
CTCCAAGTGGTGGATTGGCTCTTTGGGCCGCACCGCCAACTACGCCGTCGTTATGGCACAGCTTATTCTC
AACGGCAAGTCCTACGGACCACACCCCTTCGTTGTCCCAGTCAGGGACTTGAAGACTCACCAGCCCCTTG
ACGGCGTCTACGTCGGAGACATTGGACCAAAATTCGGTTACAACACCATGGATAACGGTTTCCTCCTCTT
CAACAAGGTCAAGGTACCCCACGTCAACATGTTGGCAAAGTACTCCAGCGTCGACCCAAACACAAACAAG
TATGTCCGCCCAGCAGCTGCGTCGTTGGTTTACGGAACTATGACCTGGGTTCGCTCCACCATTGTGCTTC
AATCCGGCCAGACCCTGGCAAGAGGTGTCACTATCGCCACCAGGTATTGTGCTGTTCGCAGGCAATTCCA
GGACCGCGATGACATCTCCAACGATGTCACCGAGAACCAAGTTCTCAACTACAGCATGGTGCAATTCCGT
CTTCTCCCTCTCCTCGCTTCCACCTTCGCTCTCCACTTCACTGGCAAGGCCATGATGGAAATGTACGCAC
AAAACCAAGAGAGGATGAAGAAGGCTGTTGCCAACACCAGGAGAGGAGCCGGCCCAGAGGAGCTTCAGTC
TGGCAGTGATATGCTTGCTGATCTCCACGCCACTTCTTGTGGACTTAAGGCGCTCGGCAGCACCATCGCT
GCTGAGGGTCTGGAGGTGTGCAGAAGAGCTTGCGGTGGCCACGGTTACTCCCAGTTCTCTGGTATCGGCA
GCTTCTACGCCGATTACCTCCCAACCACCACCTGGGAGGGAGACAACTACATGTTGACCCAGCAAGTCGC
ACGCTACCTCCTCAAGATTGCCCGCTCCGTCCTCAAGGGCAAGGCACCCGTCAACGACACCGCCGAGATC
TTCCGCACCTACTTGGACGCACAGGACAAGGGCTGCGCCTTCGACATCCTCTCCAACGACGGCGACATCG
TCGCAGCCTTCGCATGGCGCACATCCTACCTCACCTTCGAGGCCCTCAAGCACCGCGACGGCGAGAAGAA
GTCGTGGAACTCCCTCCTCGTCGACTTCTGGCGCCTGTCCACTGCCCACTCGCAGTACCTCGTCGTCAAG
AACTTCTACGACGCCCTGCAGTCCTCGTCGCTCACCTACGAGCTCGACTCCGTCTCCATCACCACCATGC
ACCAGCTCTTCCGCCTCTTCGCCCTCAGCACCCTCGAGAAGGAGGCCGCCGAGTTCTACTCCTCCTCCGC
CCTCACAGTCCGCCAGATCCAGCTCGTCCGCACAAAGTCGGTCATGCAGCTCCTCGCCGACATCAGGCCG
CACGCCCTGCGCCTGGTTGACGCTTGGCAGTTCCCGGATTGGCAGCTCGACAGCAGTCTGGGCCGCAAGG
ATGGTAAGGTCTACGAGGATATGTTCCACAGGGCCAGCCAGCTGAACCCGCTGAACGGTCTGACCGTGGA
CCCATACCCAGAGAGTGATGTGTTGATCAAGAGCGATGAGACGAACCGTGCTTTGCAGGCGAAGTTGTAG
GCGGATCTCTTATGTCTTTACGATTTATAGTTTTCATTATCAAGTATGCCTATATTAGTATATAGCATCT
TTAGATGACAGTGTTCGAAGTTTCACGAATAAAAGATAATATTCTACTTTTTGCTCCCACCGCGTTTGCT
AGCACGAGTGAACACCATCCCTCGCCTGTGAGTTGTACCCATTCCTCTAAACTGTAGACATGGTAGCTTC
AGCAGTGTTCGTTATGTACGGCATCCTCCAACAAACAGTCGGTTATAGTTTGTCCTGCTCCTCTGAATCG
TCTCCCTCGATATTTCTCATTTTCCTTCGCATGCCAGCATTGAAATGATCGAAGTTCAATGATGAAACGG
TAATTCTTCTGTCATTTACTCATCTCATCTCATCAAGTTATATAATTCTATACGGATGTAATTTTTCACT
TTTCGTCTTGACGTCCACCCTATAATTTCAATTATTGAACCCTCACGATCCAGTTCTCCAGTGACACAGC
CTTTATCTGGTCAAACCTTTCTTTCTAATCACCTATGCTGATGCTTAATTAAGGGATTTTTGTCTCCATC
AACGGCATGCGCCCAAAAATGACGTTTTTTTTAACCCATAGACACGAAACTACCCATTTTCCACCGGCCT
GACCTACCACCGGAACAACGGCCATCTCCAACTTGCAAGTTGGGGAAATTAAGAGCATCGCAGGTTTAAT
GGAAGAAAAAAAAAAGGTACAGCACAGCGCAAATGGAGTTAGTTCCCTTATGTCACACACTCACACACAG
TCGGTCAGATCAAGCATACTGGGTGCGTATAAATAGAGTGGCCATTGCCACCCTGTTTATCTCAAAATCT
GTCTTGTTAGTGGTCTTCTCCCTTTTTCAGGTTACAATTCTCTTGTTTCTACTTAGTATATAAGTATATC
AAGCTATATTAAGCATACTATCAACTGTCAACTCTATCCTCAAAATACAATACAAAATGTCCGAACCTCA
GAGCAATCCCTCTATCGAGTTGAAGAGCGTGGCCCCAGACACTTTCTCATCGGATTCGGAGAGGGGGTTT
GAGCACAATGCGCAATTGAAAAACACTACCGTCAAGCATTTCATTTGGCAAGATGTCACGGTCACAGTGC
AGGACCGGGCCACAAAGCAGTCCAAGGCAATCTTAGAGAATCTGAATGGAGTTGTCTCAGCTGGCGAGAT
GTGTGCTTTGATGGGCCCGAGTGGTTCTGGAAAGACAACTCTGTTGAACTTCCTCGCCAGACGCGACAAC
CCTGGAGCTGATGCCACCGGCTTTGCATCTGTAAATGGAAACGCCATATCCCTCAATGAGTTCAGGAAAA
TGAGCTCCTACGTGGAACAAGAGGATGCCTTGATTGGGTCTTTGACGGTCAGAGAGACTATGAACTTTGC
TGCACGCTTGTCAAACTCTGGCCTCACAAAGAAGGATCGTATCATGAGAATCGATGGCTTGATTGATTCG
TTTGGTCTTCGGAAACAGGAACACACTATCATTGGCACGCCAATTCGTCAGGGGATTAGCGGTGGGCAGA
AACGCCGTGTCAGTGTAGCAAGCCAGTTGATTACGGCGCCAAAGATCTTATTCCTGGATGAACCAACAAG
CGGCCTCGACTCTGCGGCTAGCTTCGAAGTTGTTTCTTTCATTAAGACCTTGGCCAAGCAAAACAATTTG
ATCGTAATTGCTAGCATACACCAGCCGTCCACGCAGACGTTCTCACTATTCGATAAGCTGCTCCTCCTGT
CAGAGGGTAAACCGCACTATTTTGGAGCTGTGGACGATGTGGTTCCATACTATCTGGAGATCGACTACCC
GGTGCCATTGCATATGAACCCCGCCGAACATGCATTAGAATTGACCAACAAGGATTTTGGATCGGGCCTG
GTCGAGGCAGAAGAAGATTTATCCAAGCTCCAGTCAGCCTGGTCTTCTAATCCACGTGCCAAAGCGATTG
CCAGCCAGATCAACTCCTATCTCATCACTGCCAGCGAGGGCCAAACACATAATTCGAAGACCGGCTCTCA
TGCAAACTTTGCCGCGGTCACATTGACCCTCGTTCATCGCTCTTTTATCAAGTCGTACCGCGATGTCGTG
GCATACGGAATTCGCCTAGCAATGTACAGCTGTCTTGCTATCATGAGCGGGACGGTTTGGCTACGCCTAA
GCCCTTCCCAGACGTCCATTCAACCTTTCATCAACGCCATATTTTTCGGAGCTTCGTTTTTATCGTTCAT
GGCTGTCGCATACGTGCCGTCATTCCTCGAAGACAGGTTAACTTTTATCAAAGAGCGCTCAAACGGCCTC
TATGGTGCCGCTGCCTTCACAGTTGCCAATTTCATCATTGGACTCCCATATCTGTTTGGCATTGCACTCA
TATTTACGTGCATCTCGTACTGGCTGACCGGCTTCCATAATACCGCCCCTGCTTTCTTCACATTCGTCAT
GTGGGTATTCCTTGACATGGTAGCCGCAGAGAGCTTGGTAGTCCTAATGTCCTCGATCTTTCCCAACTTC
GTCGTCGCCCTCGCTCTCACAGCTTTCGTGAACGGTCTGTGGATGTGCGTTGGCGGCTTCCTGATTTCCA
CGCCTCTCTTGAACGTGTTCTGGAAATACGTGTTCCACTACATCGATTACCAAGCCTATGTCTTCCAAGG
ATTGATGGTCAACGAGTTTGCCGACCGCACGTACAACTGTGACCAGGACTGTCACTGCATGTACACCACG
GAACTGGCCTCACAATGCATGATCTCTGGAAAGGGAGTCTTGGACACGTTTGGGATGTCCACCGGCCTGA
CAGGCACGTGGGTTGGGATCTTAATTGGAATTGTAGCAGTGTATAGACTTCTTGGATGGGCTGTGTTGGC
ACTCAAGCGTTAAACAAATCGCTCTTAAATATATACCTAAAGAACATTAAAGCTATATTATAAGCAAAGA
TACGTAAATTTTGCTTATATTATTATACACATATCATATTTCTATATTTTTAAGATTTGGTTATATAATG
TACGTAATGCAAAGGAAATAAATTTTATACATTATTGAACAGCGTCCAAGTAACTACATTATGTGCACTA
ATAGTTTAGCGTCGTGAAGACTTTATTGTGTCGCGAAAAGTAAAAATTTTAAAAATTAGAGCACCTTGAA
CTTGCGAAAAAGGTTCTCATCAACTGTTTAAAAGGAGGATATCAGGTCCTATTTCTGACAAACAATATAC
AAATTTAGTTTCAAAGATGAATCAGTGCGCGAAGGACATAACTCATTCAATTCAATTCATCATTTTTTTT
TTATTCTTTTTTTTGATTTCGGTTTCCTTGAAATTTTTTTGATTCGGTAATCTCCGAACAGAAGGAAGAA
CGAAGGAAGGAGCACAGACTTAGATTGGTATATATACGCATATGTAGTGTTGAAGAAACATGAAATTGCC
CAGTATTCTTAACCCAACTGCACAGAACAAAAACCTGCAGGAAACGAAGATAAATCATGTCGAAAGCTAC
ATATAAGGAACGTGCTGCTACTCATCCTAGTCCTGTTGCTGCCAAGCTATTTAATATCATGCACGAAAAG
CAAACAAACTTGTGTGCTTCATTGGATGTTCGTACCACCAAGGAATTACTGGAGTTAGTTGAAGCATTAG
GTCCCAAAATTTGTTTACTAAAAACACATGTGGATATCTTGACTGATTTTTCCATGGAGGGCACAGTTAA
GCCGCTAAAGGCATTATCCGCCAAGTACAATTTTTTACTCTTCGAAGACAGAAAATTTGCTGACATTGGT
AATACAGTCAAATTGCAGTACTCTGCGGGTGTATACAGAATAGCAGAATGGGCAGACATTACGAATGCAC
ACGGTGTGGTGGGCCCAGGTATTGTTAGCGGTTTGAAGCAGGCGGCAGAAGAAGTAACAAAGGAACCTAG
AGGCCTTTTGATGTTAGCAGAATTGTCATGCAAGGGCTCCCTATCTACTGGAGAATATACTAAGGGTACT
GTTGACATTGCGAAGAGCGACAAAGATTTTGTTATCGGCTTTATTGCTCAAAGAGACATGGGTGGAAGAG
ATGAAGGTTACGATTGGTTGATTATGACACCCGGTGTGGGTTTAGATGACAAGGGAGACGCATTGGGTCA
ACAGTATAGAACCGTGGATGATGTGGTCTCTACAGGATCTGACATTATTATTGTTGGAAGAGGACTATTT
GCAAAGGGAAGGGATGCTAAGGTAGAGGGTGAACGTTACAGAAAAGCAGGCTGGGAAGCATATTTGAGAA
GATGCGGCCAGCAAAACTAAAAAACTGTATTATAAGTAAATGCATGTATACTAAACTCACAAATTAGAGC
TTCAATTTAATTATATCAGTTATTACCCTATGCGGTGTGAAATACCGCACAGATGCGTAAGGAGAAAATA
CCGCATCAGGATAGGAAAAAACCGAGCTTCCTTTCATCCGGCGCGGCTGTGTTCTACATATCACTGAAGC
TCCGGGTATTTTAAGTTATACAAGGGAAAGATGCCGGCTAGACTAGCAAGTTTTAGGCTGCTTAACATTA
TGGATAGGCGGATAAAGGGCCCAAACAGGATTGTAAAGCTTAGACGCTTCTGGTTGGACAATGGTACGTT
TGTGTATTAAGTAAGGCTTGGCTGGGGATAGCAACATTGGGCAGAGTATAGAAGACCACAAAAAAAAGGT
ATATAAGGGCAGAGAAGTCTTTGTAATGTGTGTAACTTCTCTTCCATGTGTAATCAGTATTTCTACTTAC
TTCTTAAATATACAGAAGTAAGACAGATAACCAACAGCCTTTCCCAGATATACATATATATCTTTATTTC
AGCTTAAACAATAATTATATTTGTTTAACTCAAAAATAAAAAAAAAAAACCAAACTCACGCAACTAATTA
TTCCATAATAAAATAACAACATGACCGAACCATCGCCCCCGGAGAAAAGTTCGCCACAGTCGCCTTCTAC
TGCTGCGCATGTTACTCCAAATGCTTCAAGTGAAGGCGCGATTGTCGACTTCGATGGCGCTGGTGATCCA
GCGAACCCGTTGAACTGGTCGTTTTCAAGAAAAGTGGTTACGAGTGGTCTTTACAGTCTGACAAGCCTTG
GATCTGTGTGGGCAAGCACAGCATACTCCCCTGCCAATAGCAAGGTCGCCGATGAGTTTCATGTGTCACC
AGAAGTAGCTATCATCGGGACGAGCCTTTTACTCTTGGGCTGGGGATTTGGACCGTTACTCTGGGCGCCG
CTGTCAGAAGTTTACGGCCGGAAATGGCCAGTTTTGATCCCATTCTTCATCTCTATTGTGATGTCATTTG
GGACGGCGACGGCAAAGGATATCCAAACGATTCTGATTACTCGGTTCTTCACCGGATTCTTTGGGGCTGC
TCCTATCACATGCACAGGAGGAGTCTATGTTGACATCTGGGATGCATCCCAACGGGGAAATGCTATTGTT
GGGTACACGCTCGCCGTGTGTGGAGGTCCGGCTCTTGGACCCGTCATTGGAGGCGCTATTATTTACAGCG
GCACAAATTGGAGATGGACTGAATATACTACAGGCATATTGCAAGCCTCGATACTTATTCCAGGAGTAAT
ATTCATCGAAGAATCATACGTACCAATGTTACTCGTCAGAAAGGCACGCAAGCTGAGACAGAACACGGGA
AACTGGGCACTGCACGCCGAGTGGGAAGAAACCGGTGTTTCCATCAAGGCACTCGCCATAAAGTTCGGCC
TACGACCTCTTCAGATGCTATTGACGCCAATTTGCCTCTCGGTTACCATCTACTCATCATTTATATACGG
CACATTTTATGCCAGCCTGGCATCGTTCCCCATCATCTTCCAAGAAACGCGAGGCTGGAACGAGCTCGTC
GGGTCGCTTCCGTTCCTCGGAGTGCTTATAGGAATCATTATGGGCGCAGCACTCAGCGCTCTGAACCAGA
AATACTACAACATCGCGTACGAAGCTAACGACTTCAAACCGGTTCCGGAGTCTCGCCTCCCGCCAATGAT
GATTGCTTCAGTCGTTTTATCGGGCGGATTGTTCATCATGGGATGGACTTCTTCCCCCGACCTCCCGTGG
ATAGCAACTTTAATAGGAGTCACTATGATGGGGTTTGGATACTATACGATTTTTACCAGCGCCTTGAATT
ATCTCGTCGATACATTCCAGCGGTGGGGTGCCAGTGCTATAGCCGCAAATACGTTCATGCGAAGTGTGCT
CGCGGCTGCATTCCCGCTTATTGTCCCGCCAATGTTCCGACGTCTCGGAAATGAATGGGCATTAAGTGTG
CTCGCCATCTTCTCGGTGTTTAATATCCCGATTCCGTTCGTCTTTTGGTTTTATGGGCCTCGGATCAGAG
CGATGGGCAAATACAGCTCGAATATGGGGTAGAGTGCTTTTAACTAAGAATTATTAGTCTTTTCTGCTTA
TTTTTTCATCATAGTTTAGAACACTTTATGTTAACGAATAGTTTATGAATCTATTTAGGTTTAAAAATTG
ATACAGTTTTATAAGTTACTTTTTCAAAGACTCGTGCTGTCTATTGCATAATGCACTGGAAGGAGAAAAA
AAAGGTGCACACGCGTGGCTTTTTCTTGAATTTGCAGTTTGAAAAATAACTACATGGATGATAAGAAAAC
ATGGAGTACAGTCACTTTGAGAACCTTCAATCAGCTGGTAACGTCTTCGTTAATTGGATACTCAAAAAAG
ATGGATAGCATGAATCACAAGATGGAAGGAAATGCGGGCCACGACCACAGTGATATGCATATGGGAGATG
GAGATGATACCTCCATTGGGCCGATGAAGTTAGTCGACGGATAGAAGCGGTTGTCCCCTTTCCCGGCGAG
CCGGCAGTCGGGCCGAGGTTCGGATAAATTTTGTATTGTGTTTTGATTCTGTCATGAGTATTACTTATGT
TCTCTTTAGGTAACCCCAGGTTAATCAATCACAGTTTCATACCGGCTAGTATTCAAATTATGACTTTTCT
TCTGCAGTGTCAGCCTTACGACGATTATCTATGAGCTTTGAATATAGTTTGCCGTGATTCGTATCTTTAA
TTGGATAATAAAATGCGAAGGATCGATGACCCTTATTATTATTTTTCTACACTGGCTACCGATTTAACTC
ATCTTCTTGAAAGTATATAAGTAACAGTAAAATATACCGTACTTCTGCTAATGTTATTTGTCCCTTATTT
TTCTTTTCTTGTCTTATGCTATAGTACCTAAGAATAACGACTATTGTTTTGAACTAAACAAAGTAGTAAA
AGCACATAAAAGAATTAAGAAAATGCGGCCCCGGCTCCCATTCGACGATGTTGCTTGGGAACAAAGTGAC
AACGTTTACGAAGAATGGCGAACTAAGCTTCTCAAACCAGAAAATCTAACGGAAATCGCTCTTTTTGTTG
CAAAGTATCACCTTGGGACGCCAGTGAAGGTTAGAACGCCTCTTACGGGCGCCTATAATGTGGCGGTGGT
TGTTGATTTTCGCGGAGGTGGTTCGACATTGATTCGCTTTCCCAAACCAGGTAGGCTGATGTTTCCCGAG
GAGAAGGTCAGGAATGAAGTCGCCGTAATGCGGTATATTCAAGCTCATACGTCGATCCCGGTGCCGTTTA
TATTGCACTGGGGCACGAAGGAACAGAGTCCTTGTGGTCTAGGGCCGTTTATTATTATGGAATATGTCAA
TCATGACTGTGATATCAGTGACGCGTTGAATACGCCGGGAATACCATCTGAGGACCGACCAATTCTTGAT
CCTGCTGTAGATGAAGGAAGACTCCGGAAATTATATGGGCAAATGGCAGATGTTCTGCTTCAACTATCCA
TGTTGTCATTCCCTAAAATAGGCTCTCTCACTCAAGACGACGATGAAGATACTTTGACTGTGGCCGCAAG
ACCATTGACGGCAAATATGAACGAGGTCGTACAGCTCGGGACATTGCCACGTTCAAAGCTACCTGATAAA
AGTGCAGCCTTTGAGGCTTCTTCGTCATACCTGACTACACTAGCCAATATGCACCTTCGCCACTTAACCT
ACCAGCGAAACGACGCGATTGTCAGCGCGAGCGACTGCTGCCAAAAATATATCGCAAGATACCTCTTCCG
AAAGCTTTCCGTTGAAGGCAAGCTGTCACGTCCTGAGCACAATTTCGGGCCTTTTAAACTCTGGTGCGAT
GATCTGCGCCCAGCTAATATGCTAATTAATTCCAACCTCGAGTTGGTTTCCATTATTGACAGGGAATTTG
CATATGCTGCTCCCGTGGAGTTCTCACATGCGCCCCCTTGGTGGCTCCTAATAGAACAGCCAGAGCACTG
GTCGGAAGGACTTTACGCATGGGCTACTGCTTATGAACCTCGGCTTCAAACTTTCTTGGCCGTTCTTCGC
GAGCGTGAAGATGTCCTCATAGACGAGGGAAGACTTAAAGACCAGGAGAGACTCTCGTTGCCTATGCGGG
AGAGCTGGGACAGTGGTGATTTCTGGGTCGTATATGCTGCTCGCAAGGGCTTTGCATTTGATGCGGTATT
CTGGAAGTATCTGGATGCACGCTTCTTTGGGGCTGTGGATGGAGTGGAAGGGGATGAGTGGGAAAGGAGA
GCCGAGTTGCTGGACAAGGAGGAACTTATGGAAATTGACAGCTTTGTCGATCAAAAAGTGGTTGAAATGA
AAACCCGAGCCTTAGCATGGGAACCCGAAGAACATCTTGGATAAGGAGATTGATAAGACTTTTCTAGTTG
CATATCTTTTATATTTAAATCTTATCTATTAGTTAATTTTTTGTAATTTATCCTTATATATAGTCTGGTT
ATTCTAAAATATCATTTCAGTATCTAAAAATTCCCCTCTTTTTTCAGTTATATCTTAACAGGCGACAGTC
CAAATGTTGATTTATCCCAGTCCGATTCATCAGGGTTGTGAAGCATTTTGTCAATGGTCGAAATCACATC
AGTAATAGTGCCTCTTACTTGCCTCATAGAATTTCTTTCTCTTAACGTCACCGTTTGGTCTTTTATAGTT
TCGAAATCTATGGTGATACCAAATGGTGTTCCCAATTCATCGTTACGGGCGTATTTTTTACCAATTGAAG
TATTGGAATCGTCAATTTTAAAGTATATCTCTCTTTTACGTAAAGCCTGCGAGATCCTCTTAAGTATAGC
GGGGAAGCCATCGTTATTCGATATTGTCGTAACAAATACTTTGATCGGCGCTATGCGGCCGCCACCGCGG
TGGAGCTCCAGCTTTTGTTCCCTTTAGTGAGGGTTAATTGCGCGCTTGGCGAGACTCAAACAAGATATAT
TTTGCCCGCCTTACAGACGAAACTAGTTGGAGGTTATGGAGCATACTATCACGTGGGCGGCCACTGGTGA
GTTACTACACCCCAGGGGCAACGTTGATGCTCCTAAAAAACTCTGGCTGGACGCAAGCCGTAACACCCGT
GTCACTTCATAATCGTTTGCAATTCAGGGCTTGATCTACACATTACCCTGTTATCCCTATTAATTAATAC
GGTTATCCACAGAATCAGGGGATAACGCAGGAAAGAACATGTGAGCAAAAGGCCAGCAAAAGGCCAGGAA
CCGTAAAAAGGCCGCGTTGCTGGCGTTTTTCCATAGGCTCCGCCCCCCTGACGAGCATCACAAAAATCGA
CGCTCAAGTCAGAGGTGGCGAAACCCGACAGGACTATAAAGATACCAGGCGTTTCCCCCTGGAAGCTCCC
TCGTGCGCTCTCCTGTTCCGACCCTGCCGCTTACCGGATACCTGTCCGCCTTTCTCCCTTCGGGAAGCGT
GGCGCTTTCTCATAGCTCACGCTGTAGGTATCTCAGTTCGGTGTAGGTCGTTCGCTCCAAGCTGGGCTGT
GTGCACGAACCCCCCGTTCAGCCCGACCGCTGCGCCTTATCCGGTAACTATCGTCTTGAGTCCAACCCGG
TAAGACACGACTTATCGCCACTGGCAGCAGCCACTGGTAACAGGATTAGCAGAGCGAGGTATGTAGGCGG
TGCTACAGAGTTCTTGAAGTGGTGGCCTAACTACGGCTACACTAGAAGAACAGTATTTGGTATCTGCGCT
CTGCTGAAGCCAGTTACCTTCGGAAAAAGAGTTGGTAGCTCTTGATCCGGCAAACAAACCACCGCTGGTA
GCGGTGGTTTTTTTGTTTGCAAGCAGCAGATTACGCGCAGAAAAAAAGGATCTCAAGAAGATCCTTTGAT
CTTTTCTACGGGGTCTGACGCTCAGTGGAACGAAAACTCACGTTAAGGGATTTTGGTCATGAGATTATCA
AAAAGGATCTTCACCTAGATCCTTTTAAATTAAAAATGAAGTTTTAAATCAATCTAAAGTATATATGAGT
AAACTTGGTCTGACAGTTACCAATGCTTAATCAGTGAGGCACCTATCTCAGCGATCTGTCTATTTCGTTC
ATCCATAGTTGCCTGACTCCCCGTCGTGTAGATAACTACGATACGGGAGGGCTTACCATCTGGCCCCAGT
GCTGCAATGATACCGCGAGACCCACGCTCACCGGCTCCAGATTTATCAGCAATAAACCAGCCAGCCGGAA
GGGCCGAGCGCAGAAGTGGTCCTGCAACTTTATCCGCCTCCATCCAGTCTATTAATTGTTGCCGGGAAGC
TAGAGTAAGTAGTTCGCCAGTTAATAGTTTGCGCAACGTTGTTGCCATTGCTACAGGCATCGTGGTGTCA
CGCTCGTCGTTTGGTATGGCTTCATTCAGCTCCGGTTCCCAACGATCAAGGCGAGTTACATGATCCCCCA
TGTTGTGCAAAAAAGCGGTTAGCTCCTTCGGTCCTCCGATCGTTGTCAGAAGTAAGTTGGCCGCAGTGTT
ATCACTCATGGTTATGGCAGCACTGCATAATTCTCTTACTGTCATGCCATCCGTAAGATGCTTTTCTGTG
ACTGGTGAGTACTCAACCAAGTCATTCTGAGAATAGTGTATGCGGCGACCGAGTTGCTCTTGCCCGGCGT
CAATACGGGATAATACCGCGCCACATAGCAGAACTTTAAAAGTGCTCATCATTGGAAAACGTTCTTCGGG
GCGAAAACTCTCAAGGATCTTACCGCTGTTGAGATCCAGTTCGATGTAACCCACTCGTGCACCCAACTGA
TCTTCAGCATCTTTTACTTTCACCAGCGTTTCTGGGTGAGCAAAAACAGGAAGGCAAAATGCCGCAAAAA
AGGGAATAAGGGCGACACGGAAATGTTGAATACTCATACTCTTCCTTTTTCAATATTATTGAAGCATTTA
TCAGGGTTATTGTCTCATGAGCGGATACATATTTGAATGTATTTAGAAAAATAAACAAATAGGGGTTCCG
CGCACATTTCCCCGAAAAGTGCCACCTGAACGAAGCATCTGTGCTTCATTTTGTAGAACAAAAATGCAAC
GCGAGAGCGCTAATTTTTCAAACAAAGAATCTGAGCTGCATTTTTACAGAACAGAAATGCAACGCGAAAG
CGCTATTTTACCAACGAAGAATCTGTGCTTCATTTTTGTAAAACAAAAATGCAACGCGAGAGCGCTAATT
TTTCAAACAAAGAATCTGAGCTGCATTTTTACAGAACAGAAATGCAACGCGAGAGCGCTATTTTACCAAC
AAAGAATCTATACTTCTTTTTTGTTCTACAAAAATGCATCCCGAGAGCGCTATTTTTCTAACAAAGCATC
TTAGATTACTTTTTTTCTCCTTTGTGCGCTCTATAATGCAGTCTCTTGATAACTTTTTGCACTGTAGGTC
CGTTAAGGTTAGAAGAAGGCTACTTTGGTGTCTATTTTCTCTTCCATAAAAAAAGCCTGACTCCACTTCC
CGCGTTTACTGATTACTAGCGAAGCTGCGGGTGCATTTTTTCAAGATAAAGGCATCCCCGATTATATTCT
ATACCGATGTGGATTGCGCATACTTTGTGAACAGAAAGTGATAGCGTTGATGATTCTTCATTGGTCAGAA
AATTATGAACGGTTTCTTCTATTTTGTCTCTATATACTACGTATAGGAAATGTTTACATTTTCGTATTGT
TTTCGATTCACTCTATGAATAGTTCTTACTACAATTTTTTTGTCTAAAGAGTAATACTAGAGATAAACAT
AAAAAATGTAGAGGTCGAGTTTAGATGCAAGTTCAAGGAGCGAAAGGTGGATGGGTAGGTTATATAGGGA
TATAGCACAGAGATATATAGCAAAGAGATACTTTTGAGCAATGTTTGTGGAAGCGGTATTCGCAATATTT
TAGTAGCTCGTTACAGTCCGGTGCGTTTTTGGTTTTTTGAAAGTGCGTCTTCAGAGCGCTTTTGGTTTTC
AAAAGCGCTCTGAAGTTCCTATACTTTCTAGAGAATAGGAACTTCGGAATAGGAACTTCAAAGCGTTTCC
GAAAACGAGCGCTTCCGAAAATGCAACGCGAGCTGCGCACATACAGCTCACTGTTCACGTCGCACCTATA
TCTGCGTGTTGCCTGTATATATATATACATGAGAAGAACGGCATAGTGCGTGTTTATGCTTAAATGCGTA
CTTATATGCGTCTATTTATGTAGGATGAAAGGTAGTCTAGTACCTCCTGTGATATTATCCCATTCCATGC
GGGGTATCGTATGCTTCCTTCAGCACTACCCTTTAGCTGTTCTATATGCTGCCACTCCTCAATTGGATTA
GTCTCATCCTTCAATGCTATCATTTCCTTTGATATTGGATCATACTAAGAAACCATTATTATCATGACAT
TAACCTATAAAAATAGGCGTATCACGAGGCCCTTTCGTCTCGCGCGTTTCGGTGATGACGGTGAGCGCGT
TTCGGTGATGACGGTGAAAACCTCGGCGCGCCATTACCCTGTTATCCCTAATATACAACGCAAAGAAGCT
GGAAAATTGGCGAGGGAATCCTGTTTCTGTCTATCCAAGAATGGGCATGAGGTGGCAACCGTCGTGCTAG
CGTACAGGGTGCACTTTGTAACCATTTGGGACACCGGACACTCGCTGTTTTCGAAATTACCCTTTAAGCG
CGGGTATTGAACCAGGCTTATGCCCAAGATCGTAGCAAGCATTTAAATGACGGTATCGATAAGCTTGATA
TCGAATTCCTGCAGCCCGGGGGATCCACTAGTTCTAGATTAATTAATATCTAAAAATTGCCTTATGATCC
GTCTCTCCGGTTACAGCCTGTGTAACTGATTAATCCTGCCTTTCTAATCACCATTCTAATGTTTTAATTA
AGGGATTTTGTCTTCATTAACGGCTTTCGCTCATAAAAATGTTATGACGTTTTGCCCGCAGGCGGGAAAC
CATCCACTTCACGAGACTGATCTCCTCTGCCGGAACACCGGGCATCTCCAACTTATAAGTTGGAGAAATA
AGAGAATTTCAGATTGAGAGAATGAAAAAAAAAAAAAAAAAAAAGGCAGAGGAGAGCATAGAAATGGGGT
TCACTTTTTGGTAAAGCTATAGCATGCCTATCACATATAAATAGAGTGCCAGTAGCGACTTTTTTCACAC
TCGAAATACTCTTACTACTGCTCTCTTGTTGTTTTTATCACTTCTTGTTTCTTCTTGGTAAATAGAATAT
CAAGCTACAAAAAGCATACAATCAACTATCAACTATTAACTATATCGTAATAC
Features (pLannotate 1.2.2; 16 found; start..end, strand, type, name):
   2101..2400    +  terminator     ADH2 terminator: transcription terminator for the S. cerevisiae alcohol dehydrogenase 2 (ADH2) gene
   5371..5586    +  promoter       URA3 promoter: S. cerevisiae URA3
   5587..6390    +  CDS            URA3: orotidine-5'-phosphate decarboxylase, required for uracil biosynthesis; S. cerevisiae URA3; yeast auxotrophic marker, counterselectable with 5-fluoroorotic acid (5-FOA)
   6469..6520    +  misc_feature   bom (fragment): basis of mobility region from pBR322
   7105..8487    +  CDS            bik6: BIK6_GIBF5 - Experimental evidence at transcript level: Swiss-Prot protein existence level 2. Efflux pump; part of the gene cluster that mediates the biosynthesis of bikaverin, a red pigment also considered as a mycotoxin (PubMed:19400779). From Gibberella fujikuroi (strain CBS 195.34 / IMI 58289 / NRRL A-6831) (Bakanae and foot rot disease fungus) (Fusarium fujikuroi).
   8734..8901    +  CDS            CTR2 (fragment): CTR2_YEAST - Experimental evidence at protein level: Swiss-Prot protein existence level 1. Provides bioavailable copper via mobilization of vacuolar copper stores and export to the cytoplasm. From Saccharomyces cerevisiae (strain ATCC 204508 / S288c) (Baker's yeast).
  10971..11327   -  CDS            GRS2 (fragment): SYG2_YEAST - Experimental evidence at protein level: Swiss-Prot protein existence level 1. Catalyzes the ATP-dependent ligation of glycine to the 3'-end of its cognate tRNA, via the formation of an aminoacyl-adenylate intermediate (Gly-AMP) (PubMed:23816885). Also produces diadenosine tetraphosphate (Ap4A), a universal pleiotropic signaling molecule needed for cell regulation pathways, by direct condensation of 2 ATPs. Thereby, may play a special role in Ap4A homeostasis (By similarity). From Saccharomyces cerevisiae (strain ATCC 204508 / S288c) (Baker's yeast).
  11325..11348   -  misc_feature   MCS (fragment): pBluescript multiple cloning site
  11361..11379   -  promoter       T3 promoter: promoter for bacteriophage T3 RNA polymerase
  11718..12306   -  rep_origin     ori: high-copy-number ColE1/pMB1/pBR322/pUC origin of replication
  12477..13337   -  CDS            AmpR: β-lactamase; bla; confers resistance to ampicillin, carbenicillin, and related antibiotics
  13338..13442   -  promoter       AmpR promoter: bla
  13469..14811   -  rep_origin     2μ ori: yeast 2μ plasmid origin of replication
  14879..14904   +  CDS            rop (fragment): Rop protein, which maintains plasmids at low copy number; rop
  14905..14934   +  CDS            rop (fragment): Rop protein, which maintains plasmids at low copy number; rop
  15169..15228   -  misc_feature   MCS (fragment): pBluescript multiple cloning site
