[The description below was written by a language model from this plasmid's Addgene catalogue record and pLannotate feature annotations shown in this document.]
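Description:
pCHKU37.2-2.2 is a yeast expression plasmid built on the pCHINT2A backbone and designed as an E. coli–Saccharomyces cerevisiae shuttle vector. In bacteria it replicates from a high-copy ColE1/pUC-type origin and is selected through the β-lactamase (AmpR) gene with its native promoter. In yeast it is maintained episomally by the 2μ origin and selected by complementation of uracil auxotrophy with URA3, a marker that can also be counterselected with 5-FOA. Small remnants of a pBluescript-type multiple cloning site, a T3 promoter, and bom and rop fragments reflect the vector's cloning history.

The payload is a set of four open reading frames described as tailoring genes for a polyketide synthase cluster, PKS13, from Pseudogymnoascus pannorum (also known as Pseudogymnoascus sp. VKM F-4246). According to the record, each ORF is paired with its own yeast promoter: S. cerevisiae ADH2, S. bayanus ADH2, PCK1 and MLS1. These come from glucose-repressed genes, so they would be expected to switch the cluster genes on together once fermentable sugar is depleted. The automated annotation does not label these promoters or most of the ORFs. It finds an ADH2 terminator and short fragments of the yeast CTR2 and GRS2 genes, which probably represent flanking sequence carried along with yeast regulatory elements. One coding region resembles the bikaverin-cluster efflux pump bik6, suggesting that one ORF encodes a transporter-like protein. The functions of the four ORFs are not otherwise stated.

The depositor and sequenced records differ slightly in length and starting coordinate but show the same feature order. The plasmid is intended for heterologous expression of a fungal biosynthetic gene cluster in yeast for natural product discovery. As it carries only tailoring genes, it is presumably used with a construct bearing the core synthase.
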