Addgene plasmid #115539: pCHKU37.2-2.2
Purpose: Expression of a fungal biosynthetic gene cluster
Depositing lab: Ronald Davis. Depositing organization: Stanford University. Publication: HEx: A heterologous expression platform for the discovery of fungal natural products. Harvey CJB, Tang M, Schlecht U, Horecka J, Fischer CR, Lin HC, Li J, Naughton B, Cherry J, Miranda M, Li YF, Chu AM, Hennessy JR, Vandova GA, Inglis D, Aiyar RS, Steinmetz LM, Davis RW, Medema MH, Sattely E, Khosla C, St Onge RP, Tang Y, Hillenmeyer ME. Sci Adv. 2018 Apr 11;4(4):eaar5459. doi: 10.1126/sciadv.aar5459. eCollection 2018 Apr. PubMed 29651464.
Backbone
  Vector backbone: pCHINT2A
  Vector type: Yeast Expression
  Selectable markers: URA3
Growth in bacteria
  Bacterial resistance: Ampicillin, 100 μg/mL
  Growth temperature: 37°C
  Growth strain: DH5alpha
  Copy number: High Copy
Gene/Insert
  Gene/Insert name: S_cerevisiae_ADH2-ORF1, S_bayanus_ADH2-ORF2, PCK1-ORF3, MLS1-ORF4 (alt name: Tailoring genes for cluster PKS13)
  Species: Pseudogymnoascus pannorum
  Cloning method: Unknown
Terms and licenses: Academic/Nonprofit Terms; Industry Terms: Not Available to Industry
Depositor comments: insert sizes: 2097, 1917, 1482, 1422 Insert species also known as Pseudogymnoascus sp. VKM F-4246.
How to cite: pCHKU37.2-2.2 was a gift from Ronald Davis (Addgene plasmid # 115539 ; http://n2t.net/addgene:115539 ; RRID:Addgene_115539)
